>Addgene plasmid #173330 | RVD-hC10 | addgene full sequence | sequence record 355458 | Addgene NGS Result
CAGGACGGGTGTGGTCGCCATGATCGCGTAGTCGATAGTGGCTCCAAGTAGCGAAGCGAGCAGGACTGGG
CGGCGGCCAAAGCGGTCGGACAGTGCTCCGAGAACGGGTGCGCATAGAAATTGCATCAACGCATATAGCG
CTAGCAGCACGCCATAGTGACTGGCGATGCTGTCGGAATGGACGATATCCCGCAAGAGGCCCGGCAGTAC
CGGCATAACCAAGCCTATGCCTACAGCATCCAGGGTGACGGTGCCGAGGATGACGATGAGCGCATTGTTA
GATTTCATACACGGTGCCTGACTGCGTTAGCAATTTAACTGTGATAAACTACCGCATTAAAGCTAATCGA
TGATAAGCTGTCAAACATGAGAATTAATTCATGTTCTTTCCTGCGTTATCCCCTGATTCTGTGGATAACG
CAGGAAAGAACATGTGAGCAAAAGGCCAGCAAAAGGCCAGGAACCGTAAAAAGGCCGCGTTGCTGGCGTT
TTTCCATAGGCTCCGCCCCCCTGACGAGCATCACAAAAATCGACGCTCAAGTCAGAGGTGGCGAAACCCG
ACAGGACTATAAAGATACCAGGCGTTTCCCCCTGGAAGCTCCCTCGTGCGCTCTCCTGTTCCGACCCTGC
CGCTTACCGGATACCTGTCCGCCTTTCTCCCTTCGGGAAGCGTGGCGCTTTCTCATAGCTCACGCTGTAG
GTATCTCAGTTCGGTGTAGGTCGTTCGCTCCAAGCTGGGCTGTGTGCACGAACCCCCCGTTCAGCCCGAC
CGCTGCGCCTTATCCGGTAACTATCGTCTTGAGTCCAACCCGGTAAGACACGACTTATCGCCACTGGCAG
CAGCCACTGGTAACAGGATTAGCAGAGCGAGGTATGTAGGCGGTGCTACAGAGTTCTTGAAGTGGTGGCC
TAACTACGGCTACACTAGAAGAACAGTATTTGGTATCTGCGCTCTGCTGAAGCCAGTTACCTTCGGAAAA
AGAGTTGGTAGCTCTTGATCCGGCAAACAAACCACCGCTGGTAGCGGTGGTTTTTTTGTTTGCAAGCAGC
AGATTACGCGCAGAAAAAAAGGATCTCAAGAAGATCCTTTGATCTTTTCTACGGGGTCTGACGCTCAGTG
GAACGACGCGTAACTCACGTTAAGGGATTTTGGTCATGGGTGGCTCGACCAGATATGGTCTCGCTCTCAT
GACGGCGGCAGGCCGGCGCTGGAGAGCATTGTTGCCCAGTTATCTCGCCCTGATCCGGCGTTGGCCGCGT
GAGACCAGCTTTGGTCTAGAGGAGGCATGATGATATATTTTTATCTTGTGCAATGTAACATCAGAGATTT
TGAGACACGGGCCAGAGCTGCCAGGAAACAGCTATGACCATGTAATACGACTCACTATAGGGGATATTTT
ATTTTCTCCCAATCAGGCTTGATCCCCAGTAAGTCAAAAAATAGCTCGACATACTGTTCTTCCCCGATCA
AGGGTTGGTTTGCGCATTCACAGTTCTCCGCAAGAATTGATTGGCTCCAATTCTTGGAGTGGTGAATCCG
TTAGCGAGGTGCCGCCGGCTTCCATTCAGGTCGAGGTGGCCCGGCTCCATGCACCGCGACGCAACGCGGG
GAGGCAGACAAGGTATAGGGCGGCGCCTACAATCCATGCCAACCCGTTCCATGTGCTCGCCGAGGCGGCA
TAAATCGCCGTGACGATCAGCGGTCCAATGATCGAAGTTAGGCTGGTAAGAGCCGCGAGCGATCCTTGAA
GCTGTCCCTGATGGTCGTCATCTACCTGCCTGGACAGCATGGCCTGCAACGCGGGCATCCCGATGCCGCC
GGAAGCGAGAAGAATCATAATGGGGAAGGCCATCCAGCCTCGCGTCGCGAACGCCAGCAAGACGTAGCCC
AGCGCGTCGGCCGCCATGCCGGCGATAATGGCCTGCTTCTCGCCGAAACGTTTGGTGGCGGGACCAGTGA
CGAAGGCTTGAGCGAGGGCGTGCAAGATTCCGAATACCGCAAGCGACAGGCCGATCATCGTCGCGCTCCA
GCGAAAGCGGTCCTCGCCGAAAATGACCCAGAGCGCTGCCGGCACCTGTCCTACGAGTTGCATGATAAAG
AAGACAGTCATAAGTGCGGCGACGATAGTCATGCCCCGCGCCCACCGGAAGGAGCTGACTGGGTTGAAGG
CTCTCAAGGGCATGGGTCGGCGCTCTCCCTTATGCGACTCCTGCATTAGGAAGCAGCCCAGTAGTAGGTT
GAGGCCGTTGAGCACCGCCGCCGCAAGGAATGGTGCATGTAAGGAGATGGCGCCCAACAGTCCCCCGGCC
ACGGGGCCTGCCACCATACCCACGCCGAAACAAGCGCTCATGAGCCCGAAGTGGCGAGCCCGATCTTCCC
CATCGGTGATGTCGGCGATATAGGCGCCAGCAACCGCACCTGTGGCGCCGGTGATGCCGGCCACGATGCG
TCCGGCGTAGAGAATCCA
Features (pLannotate 1.2.2; 6 found; start..end, strand, type, name):
    336..364     -  promoter       tet promoter: E. coli promoter for tetracycline efflux protein gene
    380..419     +  rep_origin     RSF ori (fragment): Plasmids containing the RSF 1030 origin of replication can be propagated in E. coli cells that contain additional plasmids with compatible origins.
    491..1079    -  rep_origin     ori: high-copy-number ColE1/pMB1/pBR322/pUC origin of replication
   1373..1391    +  promoter       T7 promoter: promoter for bacteriophage T7 RNA polymerase
   1394..1468    -  CDS            KanR (fragment): aminoglycoside phosphotransferase; aphA-3; confers resistance to kanamycin
   1566..288     -  CDS            TcR (across the origin): tetracycline efflux protein; tet; confers resistance to tetracycline
