[The description below was written by a language model from this plasmid's Addgene catalogue record and pLannotate feature annotations shown in this document.]
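Description:
RVD-hC10 is a small (about 2.5 kb) bacterial module plasmid from a library of parts for one-step assembly of custom repeat-variable diresidue (RVD) arrays. Such arrays form the DNA-binding domains of TALE proteins and of TALE-based tools such as DdCBEs, the split-deaminase cytosine base editors used to edit mitochondrial DNA. Its insert is a synthetic fragment recorded as an "HD half RVD at Position10". HD is the diresidue that conventionally specifies cytosine, and the name indicates a half-repeat unit intended for the tenth position of an assembled array. According to the depositor, the fragment was inserted at the TA cloning site of a tetracycline-resistant T vector. The catalogue entry lists the cloning method as restriction enzyme, but the sites are given as unknown. The record also does not name the enzymes or overhangs used in the downstream array assembly.

The annotated features are almost entirely backbone elements. A high-copy ColE1/pUC-type origin supports replication in E. coli. A tetracycline efflux gene (TcR), which spans the numbering origin of the circular sequence and is driven by its tet promoter, provides selection. A T7 promoter is also annotated, along with short fragments matching an RSF origin and a kanamycin resistance gene. These fragments are too short to be functional and are probably vector remnants or chance matches. The RVD insert itself was not annotated by the automated tool, so its exact location is not shown in the feature table. There are no eukaryotic expression elements, which fits its use as a donor of one repeat module rather than as an expression construct.
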