Addgene plasmid #173330: RVD-hC10
Purpose: One-step assembly of custom RVD arrays to construct DdCBE, TALE, etc.
Depositing lab: Bin Shen. Depositing organization: Nanjing Medical University. Publication: Precision modeling of mitochondrial diseases in zebrafish via DdCBE-mediated mtDNA base editing. Guo J, Zhang X, Chen X, Sun H, Dai Y, Wang J, Qian X, Tan L, Lou X, Shen B. Cell Discov. 2021 Sep 3;7(1):78. doi: 10.1038/s41421-021-00307-9. PubMed 34480028.
Backbone
  Vector backbone: TetR T vector
  Vector type: Unspecified
Growth in bacteria
  Bacterial resistance: Tetracycline, 10 μg/mL
  Growth temperature: 37°C
  Growth strain: DH5alpha
  Copy number: High Copy
Gene/Insert
  Gene/Insert name: HD half RVD at Position10
  Species: Synthetic
  Mutation: no
  Cloning method: Restriction Enzyme; 5′ cloning site Unknown (unknown if destroyed)
Terms and licenses: Academic/Nonprofit Terms; Industry Terms: Not Available to Industry
Depositor comments: RVD is inserted into TA site of TetR T vector
How to cite: RVD-hC10 was a gift from Bin Shen (Addgene plasmid # 173330 ; http://n2t.net/addgene:173330 ; RRID:Addgene_173330)
