>Addgene plasmid #173330 | RVD-hC10 | depositor partial sequence | sequence record 336285 | RVD flanked by two Bsa I sites
GGTCTCGCTCTCATGACGGCGGCAGGCCGGCGCTGGAGAGCATTGTTGCCCAGTTATCTCGCCCTGATCC
GGCGTTGGCCGCGTGAGACC
